Addgene plasmid #65054: p-miR-216a
Purpose: Expression of miR216a in mammalian cells
Depositing lab: Cristina Fillat. Depositing organization: Institut d'Investigacions Biomèdiques August Pi i Sunyer (IDIBAPS). Publication: miR-148a- and miR-216a-regulated oncolytic adenoviruses targeting pancreatic tumors attenuate tissue damage without perturbation of miRNA activity. Bofill-De Ros X, Gironella M, Fillat C. Mol Ther. 2014 Sep;22(9):1665-77. doi: 10.1038/mt.2014.98. Epub 2014 Jun 4. PubMed 24895996.
Backbone
  Vector backbone: pBABE-puro
  Backbone size w/o insert (bp): 5175
  Vector type: Mammalian Expression, Retroviral
Growth in bacteria
  Bacterial resistance: Ampicillin, 100 μg/mL
  Growth temperature: 37°C
  Growth strain: DH5alpha
  Copy number: High Copy
Gene/Insert
  Gene/Insert name: hsa-miR-216a (pre-miRNA) (alt name: MIR216A)
  Species: H. sapiens (human)
  Insert size (bp): 409
  GenBank ID: 406940 (mutated)
  Entrez Gene: MIR216A (a.k.a. MIR216, MIRN216, MIRN216A, miRNA216, mir-216, mir-216a)
  Promoter: SV40
  Cloning method: Restriction Enzyme; 5′ cloning site HindIII (not destroyed); 3′ cloning site HindIII (not destroyed)
  Sequencing primers: 5′ pBABE-5; 3′ pBABE-3
Terms and licenses: Academic/Nonprofit Terms; Industry Terms: Not Available to Industry
How to cite: p-miR-216a was a gift from Cristina Fillat (Addgene plasmid # 65054 ; http://n2t.net/addgene:65054 ; RRID:Addgene_65054)
