[The description below was written by a language model from this plasmid's Addgene catalogue record and pLannotate feature annotations shown in this document.]
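Description:
p-miR-216a is a retroviral mammalian expression plasmid built on the pBABE-puro backbone and designed to express the human microRNA miR-216a in mammalian cells. It is maintained in E. coli through a high-copy ColE1/pUC-type origin and selected with ampicillin via a β-lactamase gene driven by its own promoter. The retroviral portion consists of Moloney murine leukemia virus long terminal repeats flanking a packaging signal (Ψ) and a truncated gag segment lacking its start codon. Together these allow the transcript to be encapsidated when the plasmid is introduced into a packaging cell line that supplies the viral proteins in trans.

The insert is a 409 bp human genomic fragment containing the hsa-miR-216a precursor (MIR216A), noted in the record as mutated relative to its reference entry, although the nature of the change is not given. It was cloned into a single HindIII site, which is retained at both ends. In the annotated sequence it lies between the SV40 enhancer/early promoter and the puromycin N-acetyltransferase gene, so the SV40 promoter listed for the insert is the same one that drives the puromycin marker used to select transfected or transduced cells. The mir-216 hairpin is annotated on the minus strand, opposite to the SV40 promoter, PuroR and the LTRs. Because non-directional HindIII cloning permits either orientation, this point is worth checking against the sequence, and the record does not comment on it.

The associated work concerns miR-148a- and miR-216a-regulated oncolytic adenoviruses for pancreatic tumors, where a plasmid like this would supply exogenous miR-216a to cells.
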