Features (pLannotate 1.2.2; 12 found; start..end, strand, type, name):
      8..477     +  LTR            LTR: long terminal repeat from Moloney murine leukemia virus
    601..875     +  misc_feature   MESV Ψ (fragment): packaging signal of murine embryonic stem cell virus
    934..1350    +  CDS            gag (truncated): truncated Moloney murine leukemia virus (MMLV) gag gene lacking the start codon
   1413..1742    +  promoter       SV40 promoter: SV40 enhancer and early promoter
   1957..2045    -  ncRNA          mir-216: Accession: RF00654 - microRNA mir-216
   2167..2766    +  CDS            PuroR: puromycin N-acetyltransferase; pac from Streptomyces; confers resistance to puromycin
   2865..3458    +  LTR            LTR: long terminal repeat from Moloney murine leukemia virus
   3467..3513    +  LTR            5' LTR (truncated) (fragment): truncated long terminal repeat from Moloney murine sarcoma virus
   3596..3644    -  CDS            lacI (fragment): lac repressor; lacI; The lac repressor binds to the lac operator to inhibit transcription in E. coli. This inhibition can be relieved by adding lactose or isopropyl-β-D-thiogalactopyranoside (IPTG).
   3830..4418    -  rep_origin     ori: high-copy-number ColE1/pMB1/pBR322/pUC origin of replication
   4596..5456    -  CDS            AmpR: β-lactamase; bla; confers resistance to ampicillin, carbenicillin, and related antibiotics
   5457..5561    -  promoter       AmpR promoter: bla
>Addgene plasmid #65054 | p-miR-216a | depositor full sequence | sequence record 115533 | p-miR-216a sequence 5584 bps
CTGCAGCCTGAATATGGGCCAAACAGGATATCTGTGGTAAGCAGTTCCTGCCCCGGCTCAGGGCCAAGAA
CAGATGGAACAGCTGAATATGGGCCAAACAGGATATCTGTGGTAAGCAGTTCCTGCCCCGGCTCAGGGCC
AAGAACAGATGGTCCCCAGATGCGGTCCAGCCCTCAGCAGTTTCTAGAGAACCATCAGATGTTTCCAGGG
TGCCCCAAGGACCTGAAATGACCCTGTGCCTTATTTGAACTAACCAATCAGTTCGCTTCTCGCTTCTGTT
CGCGCGCTTCTGCTCCCCGAGCTCAATAAAAGAGCCCACAACCCCTCACTCGGGGCGCCAGTCCTCCGAT
TGACTGAGTCGCCCGGGTACCCGTGTATCCAATAAACCCTCTTGCAGTTGCATCCGACTTGTGGTCTCGC
TGTTCCTTGGGAGGGTCTCCTCTGAGTGATTGACTACCCGTCAGCGGGGGTCTTTCATTTGGGGGCTCGT
CCGGGATCGGGAGACCCCTGCCCAGGGACCACCGACCCACCACCGGGAGGTAAGCTGGCCAGCAACTTAT
CTGTGTCTGTCCGATTGTCTAGTGTCTATGACTGATTTTATGCGCCTGCGTCGGTACTAGTTAGCTAACT
AGCTCTGTATCTGGCGGACCCGTGGTGGAACTGACGAGTTCTGAACACCCGGCCGCAACCCTGGGAGACG
TCCCAGGGACTTTGGGGGCCGTTTTTGTGGCCCGACCTGAGGAAGGGAGTCGATGTGGAATCCGACCCCG
TCAGGATATGTGGTTCTGGTAGGAGACGAGAACCTAAAACAGTTCCCGCCTCCGTCTGAATTTTTGCTTT
CGGTTTGGAACCGAAGCCGCGCGTCTTGTCTGCTGCAGCATCGTTCTGTGTTGTCTCTGTCTGACTGTGT
TTCTGTATTTGTCTGAAAATTAGGGCCAGACTGTTACCACTCCCTTAAGTTTGACCTTAGATCACTGGAA
AGATGTCGAGCGGCTCGCTCACAACCAGTCGGTAGATGTCAAGAAGAGACGTTGGGTTACCTTCTGCTCT
GCAGAATGGCCAACCTTTAACGTCGGATGGCCGCGAGACGGCACCTTTAACCGAGACCTCATCACCCAGG
TTAAGATCAAGGTCTTTTCACCTGGCCCGCATGGACACCCAGACCAGGTCCCCTACATCGTGACCTGGGA
AGCCTTGGCTTTTGACCCCCCTCCCTGGGTCAAGCCCTTTGTACACCCTAAGCCTCCGCCTCCTCTTCCT
CCATCCGCCCCGTCTCTCCCCCTTGAACCTCCTCGTTCGACCCCGCCTCGATCCTCCCTTTATCCAGCCC
TCACTCCTTCTCTAGGCGCCGGCCGGATCCCAGTGTGGTGGTACGTAGGAATTCGCCAGCACAGTGGTCG
ACCCTGTGGAATGTGTGTCAGTTAGGGTGTGGAAAGTCCCCAGGCTCCCCAGCAGGCAGAAGTATGCAAA
GCATGCATCTCAATTAGTCAGCAACCAGGTGTGGAAAGTCCCCAGGCTCCCCAGCAGGCAGAAGTATGCA
AAGCATGCATCTCAATTAGTCAGCAACCATAGTCCCGCCCCTAACTCCGCCCATCCCGCCCCTAACTCCG
CCCAGTTCCGCCCATTCTCCGCCCCATGGCTGACTAATTTTTTTTATTTATGCAGAGGCCGAGGCCGCCT
CGGCCTCTGAGCTATTCCAGAAGTAGTGAGGAGGCTTTTTTGGAGGCCTAGGCTTTTGCAAAAAGCTTGC
GAATCCAATAAAGGCAAATTAATTCCCAAGGCTGGTTTCCTTTCCAGCACAACAGCACTTTAGAAAAAGA
CTTTACTAAGATTAAAAGAGGTTGAGCATGAAACAGTAACCATCGAAACTTTTCCCCCCGTCTTGGTCAT
GAAATAGAAATTTGGTATTTAATTTTGGTTGCCATGCAAGTCTTTTGATTCGTGAGGGCTAGGAAATTGC
TCTGTTTAGCATAATCCCAGAGACCACTGTGAGGGATTGTATGAACATCTCACAGTTGCCAGCTGAGATT
AAGCCAACTCACAGCCATCCGTGTTAGACCTGCAAGAGAAAGTGTATGAGCAGAGGCACGTGGCTGCCTC
AGGTGGAAGCACATCTTCATACATCGAGTGCACCAGCAGAAGCCCTGATGTACCCCTAAGCTTACCATGA
CCGAGTACAAGCCCACGGTGCGCCTCGCCACCCGCGACGACGTCCCCAGGGCCGTACGCACCCTCGCCGC
CGCGTTCGCCGACTACCCCGCCACGCGCCACACCGTCGATCCGGACCGCCACATCGAGCGGGTCACCGAG
CTGCAAGAACTCTTCCTCACGCGCGTCGGGCTCGACATCGGCAAGGTGTGGGTCGCGGACGACGGCGCCG
CGGTGGCGGTCTGGACCACGCCGGAGAGCGTCGAAGCGGGGGCGGTGTTCGCCGAGATCGGCCCGCGCAT
GGCCGAGTTGAGCGGTTCCCGGCTGGCCGCGCAGCAACAGATGGAAGGCCTCCTGGCGCCGCACCGGCCC
AAGGAGCCCGCGTGGTTCCTGGCCACCGTCGGCGTCTCGCCCGACCACCAGGGCAAGGGTCTGGGCAGCG
CCGTCGTGCTCCCCGGAGTGGAGGCGGCCGAGCGCGCCGGGGTGCCCGCCTTCCTGGAGACCTCCGCGCC
CCGCAACCTCCCCTTCTACGAGCGGCTCGGCTTCACCGTCACCGCCGACGTCGAGTGCCCGAAGGACCGC
GCGACCTGGTGCATGACCCGCAAGCCCGGTGCCTGACGCCCGCCCCACGACCCGCAGCGCCCGACCGAAA
GGAGCGCACGACCCCATGCATCGATAAAATAAAAGATTTTATTTAGTCTCCAGAAAAAGGGGGGAATGAA
AGACCCCACCTGTAGGTTTGGCAAGCTAGCTTAAGTAACGCCATTTTGCAAGGCATGGAAAAATACATAA
CTGAGAATAGAGAAGTTCAGATCAAGGTCAGGAACAGATGGAACAGCTGAATATGGGCCAAACAGGATAT
CTGTGGTAAGCAGTTCCTGCCCCGGCTCAGGGCCAAGAACAGATGGAACAGCTGAATATGGGCCAAACAG
GATATCTGTGGTAAGCAGTTCCTGCCCCGGCTCAGGGCCAAGAACAGATGGTCCCCAGATGCGGTCCAGC
CCTCAGCAGTTTCTAGAGAACCATCAGATGTTTCCAGGGTGCCCCAAGGACCTGAAATGACCCTGTGCCT
TATTTGAACTAACCAATCAGTTCGCTTCTCGCTTCTGTTCGCGCGCTTCTGCTCCCCGAGCTCAATAAAA
GAGCCCACAACCCCTCACTCGGGGCGCCAGTCCTCCGATTGACTGAGTCGCCCGGGTACCCGTGTATCCA
ATAAACCCTCTTGCAGTTGCATCCGACTTGTGGTCTCGCTGTTCCTTGGGAGGGTCTCCTCTGAGTGATT
GACTACCCGTCAGCGGGGGTCTTTCATTTCCGACTTGTGGTCTCGCTGCCTTGGGAGGGTCTCCTCTGAG
TGATTGACTACCCGTCAGCGGGGGTCTTCACATGCAGCATGTATCAAAATTAATTTGGTTTTTTTTCTTA
AGTATTTACATTAAATGGCCATAGTTGCATTAATGAATCGGCCAACGCGCGGGGAGAGGCGGTTTGCGTA
TTGGCGCTCTTCCGCTTCCTCGCTCACTGACTCGCTGCGCTCGGTCGTTCGGCTGCGGCGAGCGGTATCA
GCTCACTCAAAGGCGGTAATACGGTTATCCACAGAATCAGGGGATAACGCAGGAAAGAACATGTGAGCAA
AAGGCCAGCAAAAGGCCAGGAACCGTAAAAAGGCCGCGTTGCTGGCGTTTTTCCATAGGCTCCGCCCCCC
TGACGAGCATCACAAAAATCGACGCTCAAGTCAGAGGTGGCGAAACCCGACAGGACTATAAAGATACCAG
GCGTTTCCCCCTGGAAGCTCCCTCGTGCGCTCTCCTGTTCCGACCCTGCCGCTTACCGGATACCTGTCCG
CCTTTCTCCCTTCGGGAAGCGTGGCGCTTTCTCATAGCTCACGCTGTAGGTATCTCAGTTCGGTGTAGGT
CGTTCGCTCCAAGCTGGGCTGTGTGCACGAACCCCCCGTTCAGCCCGACCGCTGCGCCTTATCCGGTAAC
TATCGTCTTGAGTCCAACCCGGTAAGACACGACTTATCGCCACTGGCAGCAGCCACTGGTAACAGGATTA
GCAGAGCGAGGTATGTAGGCGGTGCTACAGAGTTCTTGAAGTGGTGGCCTAACTACGGCTACACTAGAAG
GACAGTATTTGGTATCTGCGCTCTGCTGAAGCCAGTTACCTTCGGAAAAAGAGTTGGTAGCTCTTGATCC
GGCAAACAAACCACCGCTGGTAGCGGTGGTTTTTTTGTTTGCAAGCAGCAGATTACGCGCAGAAAAAAAG
GATCTCAAGAAGATCCTTTGATCTTTTCTACGGGGTCTGACGCTCAGTGGAACGAAAACTCACGTTAAGG
GATTTTGGTCATGAGATTATCAAAAAGGATCTTCACCTAGATCCTTTTAAATTAAAAATGAAGTTTGCGG
CCGCAAATCAATCTAAAGTATATATGAGTAAACTTGGTCTGACAGTTACCAATGCTTAATCAGTGAGGCA
CCTATCTCAGCGATCTGTCTATTTCGTTCATCCATAGTTGCCTGACTCCCCGTCGTGTAGATAACTACGA
TACGGGAGGGCTTACCATCTGGCCCCAGTGCTGCAATGATACCGCGAGACCCACGCTCACCGGCTCCAGA
TTTATCAGCAATAAACCAGCCAGCCGGAAGGGCCGAGCGCAGAAGTGGTCCTGCAACTTTATCCGCCTCC
ATCCAGTCTATTAATTGTTGCCGGGAAGCTAGAGTAAGTAGTTCGCCAGTTAATAGTTTGCGCAACGTTG
TTGCCATTGCTACAGGCATCGTGGTGTCACGCTCGTCGTTTGGTATGGCTTCATTCAGCTCCGGTTCCCA
ACGATCAAGGCGAGTTACATGATCCCCCATGTTGTGCAAAAAAGCGGTTAGCTCCTTCGGTCCTCCGATC
GTTGTCAGAAGTAAGTTGGCCGCAGTGTTATCACTCATGGTTATGGCAGCACTGCATAATTCTCTTACTG
TCATGCCATCCGTAAGATGCTTTTCTGTGACTGGTGAGTACTCAACCAAGTCATTCTGAGAATAGTGTAT
GCGGCGACCGAGTTGCTCTTGCCCGGCGTCAACACGGGATAATACCGCGCCACATAGCAGAACTTTAAAA
GTGCTCATCATTGGAAAACGTTCTTCGGGGCGAAAACTCTCAAGGATCTTACCGCTGTTGAGATCCAGTT
CGATGTAACCCACTCGTGCACCCAACTGATCTTCAGCATCTTTTACTTTCACCAGCGTTTCTGGGTGAGC
AAAAACAGGAAGGCAAAATGCCGCAAAAAAGGGAATAAGGGCGACACGGAAATGTTGAATACTCATACTC
TTCCTTTTTCAATATTATTGAAGCATTTATCAGGGTTATTGTCTCATGAGCGGATACATATTTGAATGTA
TTTAGAAAAATAAACAAATAGGGGTTCCGCGCACATTTCCCCGAAAAGTGCCAC
