>Addgene plasmid #65054 | p-miR-216a | addgene partial sequence | sequence record 114719 | puro-variant-R 5'-gtgggcttgtactcggtcat-3'
TGCACTCGATGTATGAAGATGTGCTTCCACCTGAGGCAGCCACGTGCCTCTGCTCATACACTTTCTCTTG
CAGGTCTAACACGGATGGCTGTGAGTTGGCTTAATCTCAGCTGGCAACTGTGAGATGTTCATACAATCCC
TCACAGTGGTCTCTGGGATTATGCTAAACAGAGCAATTTCCTAGCCCTCACGAATCAAAAGACTTGCATG
GCAACCAAAATTAAATACCAAATTTCTATTTCATGACCAAGACGGGGGGAAAAGTTTCGATGGTTACTGT
TTCATGCTCAACCTCTTTTAATCTTAGTAAAGTCTTTTTCTAAAGTGCTGTTGTGCTGGAAAGGAAACCA
GCCTTGGGAATTAATTTGCCTTTATTGGATTCGCAAGCTTTTTGCAAAAGCCTAGGCCTCCAAAAAAGCC
TCCTCACTACTTCTGGAATAGCTCAGAGGCCGAGGCGGCCTCGGCCTCTGCATAAATAAAAAAAATTAGT
CAGCCATGGGGCGGAGAATGGGCGGAACTGGGCGGAGTTAGGGGCGGGATGGGCGGAGTTAGGGGCGGGA
CTATGGTTGCTGACTAATTGAGATGCATGCTTTGCATACTTCTGCCTGCTGGGGAGCCTGGGGACTTTCC
ACACCTGGTTGCTGACTAATTGAGATGCATGCTTTGCATACTTCTGCCTGCTGGGGAGCCTGGGGACTTT
CCACACCCTAACTGACACACATTCCACAGGGTCGACCACTGTGCTGGCGAATTCCTACGTACCACCACAC
TGGGATCCGGCCGGCGCCTAGAGAAGGAGTGAGGGCTGGATAAAGGGAGGATCGAGGCGGGGTCGAACGA
GGAGGTTCAAGGGGGAGAGACGGGGCGGATGGAGGAAGAG
