>Addgene plasmid #65054 | p-miR-216a | addgene partial sequence | sequence record 114721 | SV40pro-F2 5'-CCCCATGGCTGACTAATTTTT-3'
GAGCTATTCCAGAAGTAGTGAGGAGGCTTTTTTGGAGGCCTAGGCTTTTGCAAAAAGCTTGCGAATCCAA
TAAAGGCAAATTAATTCCCAAGGCTGGTTTCCTTTCCAGCACAACAGCACTTTAGAAAAAGACTTTACTA
AGATTAAAAGAGGTTGAGCATGAAACAGTAACCATCGAAACTTTTCCCCCCGTCTTGGTCATGAAATAGA
AATTTGGTATTTAATTTTGGTTGCCATGCAAGTCTTTTGATTCGTGAGGGCTAGGAAATTGCTCTGTTTA
GCATAATCCCAGAGACCACTGTGAGGGATTGTATGAACATCTCACAGTTGCCAGCTGAGATTAAGCCAAC
TCACAGCCATCCGTGTTAGACCTGCAAGAGAAAGTGTATGAGCAGAGGCACGTGGCTGCCTCAGGTGGAA
GCACATCTTCATACATCGAGTGCACCAGCAGAAGCCCTGATGTACCCCTAAGCTTACCATGACCGAGTAC
AAGCCCACGGTGCGCCTCGCCACCCGCGACGACGTCCCCAGGGCCGTACGCACCCTCGCCGCCGCGTTCG
CCGACTACCCCGCCACGCGCCACACCGTCGATCCGGACCGCCACATCGAGCGGGTCACCGAGCTGCAAGA
ACTCTTCCTCACGCGCGTCGGGCTCGACATCGGCAAGGTGTGGGTCGCGGAC
